Addgene plasmid #37344: pQC mKorange IX
Depositing lab: Connie Cepko. Depositing organization: Harvard Medical School. Publication: Conditional expression of the TVA receptor allows clonal analysis of descendents from Cre-expressing progenitor cells. Beier KT, Samson ME, Matsuda T, Cepko CL. Dev Biol. 2011 May 15;353(2):309-20. Epub 2011 Mar 21. 10.1016/j.ydbio.2011.03.004 PubMed 21397594.
Backbone
  Vector backbone: pQC
  Backbone manufacturer: clontech
  Backbone size w/o insert (bp): 6000
  Total vector size (bp): 7000
Growth in bacteria
  Bacterial resistance: Ampicillin, 100 μg/mL
  Growth temperature: 37°C
  Growth strain: DH5alpha
  Copy number: High Copy
Gene/Insert
  Gene/Insert name: mKusabira Orange
  Species: Synthetic
  Insert size (bp): 800
Terms and licenses: Academic/Nonprofit Terms; Industry Terms: Not Available to Industry
How to cite: pQC mKorange IX was a gift from Connie Cepko (Addgene plasmid # 37344 ; http://n2t.net/addgene:37344 ; RRID:Addgene_37344)
