[The description below was written by a language model from this plasmid's Addgene catalogue record and pLannotate feature annotations shown in this document.]
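Description:
pQC mKorange IX is a self-inactivating gammaretroviral (MMLV-type) expression vector built on the Clontech pQC backbone, about 7 kb in total, carrying a roughly 0.8 kb synthetic insert encoding the monomeric Kusabira Orange fluorescent protein. It is propagated in E. coli as a high-copy plasmid through a ColE1/pUC-type origin and is selected with ampicillin via the β-lactamase gene and its native promoter. Short rop and bom fragments and an SV40 enhancer/early promoter annotated in the plasmid backbone appear to be backbone remnants; the feature table assigns no coding sequence downstream of the SV40 promoter.

The viral transcription unit begins with a hybrid 5' end in which the CMV immediate early enhancer and promoter are fused to a truncated Moloney murine sarcoma virus LTR, which allows strong production of genomic RNA in transfected packaging cells. This is followed by the Ψ packaging signal and a truncated gag segment lacking its start codon, which together support encapsidation. An internal CMV enhancer/promoter then drives the Kusabira-Orange coding sequence, which is followed by an EMCV IRES. The table annotates only a short env fragment after the IRES, with no second open reading frame, so the IRES position appears to be empty and available for a second gene, which may be what the "IX" in the name reflects, although the record does not say so. The 3' LTR carries a U3 deletion, so after reverse transcription and integration the LTR promoter activity is lost and expression depends on the internal CMV promoter.

The associated publication concerns clonal lineage analysis of descendants of Cre-expressing progenitors using conditional TVA receptor expression, which suggests this vector serves to fluorescently mark infected cells and their progeny. The record does not specify the envelope used for pseudotyping.
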