Features (pLannotate 1.2.2; 19 found; start..end, strand, type, name):
    310..513     +  promoter       CMV promoter: human cytomegalovirus (CMV) immediate early promoter
    514..689     +  LTR            5' LTR (truncated): truncated long terminal repeat from Moloney murine sarcoma virus
    811..1085    +  misc_feature   MESV Ψ (fragment): packaging signal of murine embryonic stem cell virus
   1152..1568    +  CDS            gag (truncated): truncated Moloney murine leukemia virus (MMLV) gag gene lacking the start codon
   1605..1908    +  enhancer       CMV enhancer: human cytomegalovirus immediate early enhancer
   1981..1998    -  promoter       CMV promoter (fragment): human cytomegalovirus (CMV) immediate early promoter
   2061..2112    +  promoter       CMVd2 promoter: truncated human cytomegalovirus (CMV) immediate early promoter that yields moderately reduced expression relative to the full-length promoter
   2295..2951    +  CDS            Kusabira-Orange: Kusabira-Orange fluorescent protein (Karasawa et al., 2004)
   2981..3553    +  misc_feature   IRES: internal ribosome entry site (IRES) of the encephalomyocarditis virus (EMCV)
   3573..3645    +  CDS            env (fragment): murine leukemia virus gPr80 envelope polyprotein precursor; env; proteolytically cleaved into gp70SU and p15TM subunits
   3687..4112    +  LTR            3' LTR (ΔU3): self-inactivating 3' long terminal repeat (LTR) from Moloney murine leukemia virus
   4181..4221    +  CDS            rop (fragment): Rop protein, which maintains plasmids at low copy number; rop
   4323..4361    +  misc_feature   bom (fragment): basis of mobility region from pBR322
   4378..4707    +  promoter       SV40 promoter: SV40 enhancer and early promoter
   4713..4814    +  misc_feature   bom (fragment): basis of mobility region from pBR322
   5000..5588    -  rep_origin     ori: high-copy-number ColE1/pMB1/pBR322/pUC origin of replication
   5759..6619    -  CDS            AmpR: β-lactamase; bla; confers resistance to ampicillin, carbenicillin, and related antibiotics
   6620..6724    -  promoter       AmpR promoter: bla
   6910..309     +  enhancer       CMV enhancer (across the origin): human cytomegalovirus immediate early enhancer
>Addgene plasmid #37344 | pQC mKorange IX | depositor full sequence | sequence record 46960 | pQC mKorange IX sequence 6981 bps
TCCGCGTTACATAACTTACGGTAAATGGCCCGCCTGGCTGACCGCCCAACGACCCCCGCCCATTGACGTC
AATAATGACGTATGTTCCCATAGTAACGCCAATAGGGACTTTCCATTGACGTCAATGGGTGGAGTATTTA
CGGTAAACTGCCCACTTGGCAGTACATCAAGTGTATCATATGCCAAGTACGCCCCCTATTGACGTCAATG
ACGGTAAATGGCCCGCTCTGGCATTATGCCCAGTACATGACCTTATGGGACTTTCCTACTTGGCAGTACA
TCTACGTATTAGTCATCGCTATTACCATGGTGATGCGGTTTTGGCAGTACATCAATGGGCGTGGATAGCG
GTTTGACTCACGGGGATTTCCAAGTCTCCACCCCATTGACGTCAATGGGAGTTTGTTTTGGCACCAAAAT
CAACGGGACTTTCCAAAATGTCGTAACAACTCCGCCCCATTGACGCAAATGGGCGGTAGGCGTGTACGGT
GGGAGGTCTATATAAGCAGAGCTCAATAAAAGAGCCCACAACCCCTCACTCGGCGCGCCAGTCTTCCGAT
AGACTGCGTCGCCCGGGTACCCGTATTCCCAATAAAGCCTCTTGCTGTTTGCATCCGAATCGTGGTCTCG
CTGTTCCTTGGGAGGGTCTCCTCTGAGTGATTGACTACCCACGACGGGGGTCTTTCATTTGGGGGCTCGT
CCGGGATTTGGAGACCCCTGCCCAGGGACCACCGACCCACCACCGGGAGGTAAGCTGGCCAGCAACTTAT
CTGTGTCTGTCCGATTGTCTAGTGTCTATGTTTGATGTTATGCGCCTGCGTCTGTACTAGTTAGCTAACT
AGCTCTGTATCTGGCGGACCCGTGGTGGAACTGACGAGTTCTGAACACCCGGCCGCAACCCTGGGAGACG
TCCCAGGGACTTTGGGGGCCGTTTTTGTGGCCCGACCTGAGGAAGGGAGTCGATGTGGAATCCGACCCCG
TCAGGATATGTGGTTCTGGTAGGAGACGAGAACCTAAAACAGTTCCCGCCTCCGTCTGAATTTTTGCTTT
CGGTTTGGAACCGAAGCCGCGCGTCTTGTCTGCTGCAGCGCTGCAGCATCGTTCTGTGTTGTCTCTGTCT
GACTGTGTTTCTGTATTTGTCTGAAAATTAGGGCCAGACTGTTACCACTCCCTTAAGTTTGACCTTAGGT
CACTGGAAAGATGTCGAGCGGATCGCTCACAACCAGTCGGTAGATGTCAAGAAGAGACGTTGGGTTACCT
TCTGCTCTGCAGAATGGCCAACCTTTAACGTCGGATGGCCGCGAGACGGCACCTTTAACCGAGACCTCAT
CACCCAGGTTAAGATCAAGGTCTTTTCACCTGGCCCGCATGGACACCCAGACCAGGTCCCCTACATCGTG
ACCTGGGAAGCCTTGGCTTTTGACCCCCCTCCCTGGGTCAAGCCCTTTGTACACCCTAAGCCTCCGCCTC
CTCTTCCTCCATCCGCCCCGTCTCTCCCCCTTGAACCTCCTCGTTCGACCCCGCCTCGATCCTCCCTTTA
TCCAGCCCTCACTCCTTCTCTAGGCGCCGGAATTGAAGATCTGGGGGATCGATCCTCTAGAGTCCGTTAC
ATAACTTACGGTAAATGGCCCGCCTGGCTGACCGCCCAACGACCCCCGCCCATTGACGTCAATAATGACG
TATGTTCCCATAGTAACGCCAATAGGGACTTTCCATTGACGTCAATGGGTGGAGTATTTACGGTAAACTG
CCCACTTGGCAGTACATCAAGTGTATCATATGCCAAGTACGCCCCCTATTGACGTCAATGACGGTAAATG
GCCCGCCTGGCATTATGCCCAGTACATGACCTTATGGGACTTTCCTACTTGGCAGTACATCTACGTATTA
GTCATCGCTATTACCATGGTGATGCGGTTTTGGCAGTACATCAATGGGCGTGAATAGCGGTTTGACTCAC
GGGGATTTCCAAGTCTCCACCCCATTGACGTCAATGGGAGTTTGTTTTGGCACCAAAATCAACGGGACTT
TCCAAAATGTCGTAACAACTCCGCCCCATTGACGCAAATGGGCGGTAGGCGTGTACGGTGGGAGGTCTAT
ATAAGCAGAGCTCGTTTAGTGAACCGTCAGATCGCCTGGAGACGCCATCCACGCTGTTTTGACCTCCATA
GAAGACACCGGGACCGATCCAGCCTCCGCGGCCGGGAACGGTGCATTGGAACGCTGCAGGAATTGATCCG
CGGCCGCACCGGTAGGCCTCGTACGCTTAATTAACGGATCCACCGGTCGCCACCATGGTGAGTGTGATTA
AACCAGAGATGAAGATGAAGTACTTCATGGACGGCTCCGTCAATGGGCATGAGTTCACAGTTGAAGGTGA
AGGCACAGGCAAACCTTACGAGGGACATCAAGAGATGACACTACGCGTCACAATGGCCAAGGGCGGGCCA
ATGCCTTTCTCGTTTGACTTAGTGTCACACACGTTCTGTTACGGCCACAGACCTTTTACTAAATATCCAG
AAGAGATACCAGACTATTTCAAACAAGCATTTCCTGAAGGCCTGTCATGGGAAAGGTCGTTGCAGTTCGA
AGATGGTGGGTTCGCTGCAGTCAGTGCGCATATAAGCCTTAGAGGAAACTGCTTCGAGCACAAATCCAAA
TTTGTTGGGGTTAACTTTCCTGCCGATGGTCCTGTGATGCAAAACCAAAGTTCTGATTGGGAGCCATCAA
CCGAGAAAATTACTACCTGCGACGGAGTTCTGAAGGGTGATGTTACGATGTACCTAAAACTTGCGGGAGG
CGGCAATCACAAATGCCAATTCAAGACTACTTACAAGGCGGCAAAAAAGATTCTTAAAATGCCACAAAGC
CATTTCATCGGGCATCGCCTCGTCAGGAAAACCGAAGGCAACATTACTGAGCTGGTAGAAGATGCAGTAG
CTCATTGCTGAAGCGGCCGCACTCCTCAGGTGGAATTCCGCCCCTCTCCCTCCCCCCCCCCTAACGTTAC
TGGCCGAAGCCGCTTGGAATAAGGCCGGTGTGCGTTTGTCTATATGTTATTTTCCACCATATTGCCGTCT
TTTGGCAATGTGAGGGCCCGGAAACCTGGCCCTGTCTTCTTGACGAGCATTCCTAGGGGTCTTTCCCCTC
TCGCCAAAGGAATGCAAGGTCTGTTGAATGTCGTGAAGGAAGCAGTTCCTCTGGAAGCTTCTTGAAGACA
AACAACGTCTGTAGCGACCCTTTGCAGGCAGCGGAACCCCCCACCTGGCGACAGGTGCCTCTGCGGCCAA
AAGCCACGTGTATAAGATACACCTGCAAAGGCGGCACAACCCCAGTGCCACGTTGTGAGTTGGATAGTTG
TGGAAAGAGTCAAATGGCTCTCCTCAAGCGTATTCAACAAGGGGCTGAAGGATGCCCAGAAGGTACCCCA
TTGTATGGGATCTGATCTGGGGCCTCGGTGCACATGCTTTACATGTGTTTAGTCGAGGTTAAAAAACGTC
TAGGCCCCCCGAACCACGGGGACGTGGTTTTCCTTTGAAAAACACGATGATAAGCTTGATCACGCGTCTC
GAGATATCAGTGGTCCAGGCTCTAGTTTTGACTCAACAATATCACCAGCTGAAGCCTATAGAGTACGAGC
CATAGATAAAATAAAAGATTTTATTTAGTCTCCAGAAAAAGGGGGGAATGAAAGACCCCACCTGTAGGTT
TGGCAAGCTAGCTTAAGTAACGCCATTTTGCAAGGCATGGAAAAATACATAACTGAGAATAGAGAAGTTC
AGATCAAGGTCAGGAACAGATGGAACAGGGTCGACCCTAGAGAACCATCAGATGTTTCCAGGGTGCCCCA
AGGACCTGAAATGACCCTGTGCCTTATTTGAACTAACCAATCAGTTCGCTTCTCGCTTCTGTTCGCGCGC
TTCTGCTCCCCGAGCTCAATAAAAGAGCCCACAACCCCTCACTCGGGGCGCCAGTCCTCCGATTGACTGA
GTCGCCCGGGTACCCGTGTATCCAATAAACCCTCTTGCAGTTGCATCCGACTTGTGGTCTCGCTGTTCCT
TGGGAGGGTCTCCTCTGAGTGATTGACTACCCGTCAGCGGGGGTCTTTCATTTGGGGGCTCGTCCGGGAT
CGGGAGACCCCTGCCCAGGGACCACCGACCCACCACCGGGAGGTAAGCTGGCTGCCTCGCGCGTTTCGGT
GATGACGGTGAAAACCTCTGACACATGCAGCTCCCGGAGACGGTCACAGCTTGTCTGTAAGCGGATGCCG
GGAGCAGACAAGCCCGTCAGGGCGCGTCAGCGGGTGTTGGCGGGTGTCGGGGCGCAGCCATGACCCAGTC
ACGTAGCGATAGCGGAGTGTAGATCCGGCTGTGGAATGTGTGTCAGTTAGGGTGTGGAAAGTCCCCAGGC
TCCCCAGCAGGCAGAAGTATGCAAAGCATGCATCTCAATTAGTCAGCAACCAGGTGTGGAAAGTCCCCAG
GCTCCCCAGCAGGCAGAAGTATGCAAAGCATGCATCTCAATTAGTCAGCAACCATAGTCCCGCCCCTAAC
TCCGCCCATCCCGCCCCTAACTCCGCCCAGTTCCGCCCATTCTCCGCCCCATGGCTGACTAATTTTTTTT
ATTTATGCAGAGGCCGAGGCCGCCTCGGCCTCTGAGCTATTCCAGAAGTAGTGAGGAGGCTTTTTTGGAG
GCCTAGGCTTTTGCAAAAAGCTTACTGGCTTAACTATGCGGCATCAGAGCAGATTGTACTGAGAGTGCAC
CATATGCGGTGTGAAATACCGCACAGATGCGTAAGGAGAAAATACCGCATCAGGCGCTCTTCCGCTTCCT
CGCTCACTGACTCGCTGCGCTCGGTCGTTCGGCTGCGGCGAGCGGTATCAGCTCACTCAAAGGCGGTAAT
ACGGTTATCCACAGAATCAGGGGATAACGCAGGAAAGAACATGTGAGCAAAAGGCCAGCAAAAGGCCAGG
AACCGTAAAAAGGCCGCGTTGCTGGCGTTTTTCCATAGGCTCCGCCCCCCTGACGAGCATCACAAAAATC
GACGCTCAAGTCAGAGGTGGCGAAACCCGACAGGACTATAAAGATACCAGGCGTTTCCCCCTGGAAGCTC
CCTCGTGCGCTCTCCTGTTCCGACCCTGCCGCTTACCGGATACCTGTCCGCCTTTCTCCCTTCGGGAAGC
GTGGCGCTTTCTCATAGCTCACGCTGTAGGTATCTCAGTTCGGTGTAGGTCGTTCGCTCCAAGCTGGGCT
GTGTGCACGAACCCCCCGTTCAGCCCGACCGCTGCGCCTTATCCGGTAACTATCGTCTTGAGTCCAACCC
GGTAAGACACGACTTATCGCCACTGGCAGCAGCCACTGGTAACAGGATTAGCAGAGCGAGGTATGTAGGC
GGTGCTACAGAGTTCTTGAAGTGGTGGCCTAACTACGGCTACACTAGAAGGACAGTATTTGGTATCTGCG
CTCTGCTGAAGCCAGTTACCTTCGGAAAAAGAGTTGGTAGCTCTTGATCCGGCAAACAAACCACCGCTGG
TAGCGGTGGTTTTTTTGTTTGCAAGCAGCAGATTACGCGCAGAAAAAAAGGATCTCAAGAAGATCCTTTG
ATCTTTTCTACGGGGTCTGACGCTCAGTGGAACGAAAACTCACGTTAAGGGATTTTGGTCATGAGATTAT
CAAAAAGGATCTTCACCTAGATCCTTTTAAATTAAAAATGAAGTTTTAAATCAATCTAAAGTATATATGA
GTAAACTTGGTCTGACAGTTACCAATGCTTAATCAGTGAGGCACCTATCTCAGCGATCTGTCTATTTCGT
TCATCCATAGTTGCCTGACTCCCCGTCGTGTAGATAACTACGATACGGGAGGGCTTACCATCTGGCCCCA
GTGCTGCAATGATACCGCGAGACCCACGCTCACCGGCTCCAGATTTATCAGCAATAAACCAGCCAGCCGG
AAGGGCCGAGCGCAGAAGTGGTCCTGCAACTTTATCCGCCTCCATCCAGTCTATTAATTGTTGCCGGGAA
GCTAGAGTAAGTAGTTCGCCAGTTAATAGTTTGCGCAACGTTGTTGCCATTGCTGCAGGCATCGTGGTGT
CACGCTCGTCGTTTGGTATGGCTTCATTCAGCTCCGGTTCCCAACGATCAAGGCGAGTTACATGATCCCC
CATGTTGTGCAAAAAAGCGGTTAGCTCCTTCGGTCCTCCGATCGTTGTCAGAAGTAAGTTGGCCGCAGTG
TTATCACTCATGGTTATGGCAGCACTGCATAATTCTCTTACTGTCATGCCATCCGTAAGATGCTTTTCTG
TGACTGGTGAGTACTCAACCAAGTCATTCTGAGAATAGTGTATGCGGCGACCGAGTTGCTCTTGCCCGGC
GTCAACACGGGATAATACCGCGCCACATAGCAGAACTTTAAAAGTGCTCATCATTGGAAAACGTTCTTCG
GGGCGAAAACTCTCAAGGATCTTACCGCTGTTGAGATCCAGTTCGATGTAACCCACTCGTGCACCCAACT
GATCTTCAGCATCTTTTACTTTCACCAGCGTTTCTGGGTGAGCAAAAACAGGAAGGCAAAATGCCGCAAA
AAAGGGAATAAGGGCGACACGGAAATGTTGAATACTCATACTCTTCCTTTTTCAATATTATTGAAGCATT
TATCAGGGTTATTGTCTCATGAGCGGATACATATTTGAATGTATTTAGAAAAATAAACAAATAGGGGTTC
CGCGCACATTTCCCCGAAAAGTGCCACCTGACGTCTAAGAAACCATTATTATCATGACATTAACCTATAA
AAATAGGCGTATCACGAGGCCCTTTCGTCTTCAAGAATTAGCTTGGCCATTGCATACGTTGTATCCATAT
CATAATATGTACATTTATATTGGCTCATGTCCAACATTACCGCCATGTTGACATTGATTATTGACTAGTT
ATTAATAGTAATCAATTACGGGGTCATTAGTTCATAGCCCATATATGGAGT
