>Addgene plasmid #37344 | pQC mKorange IX | addgene partial sequence | sequence record 50400 | LNCX 5'-AGCTCGTTTAGTGAACCGTCAGATC-3'
GACCTCCATAGAAGACACCGGGACCGATCCAGCCTCCGCGGCCGGGAACGGTGCATTGGAACGGACCTGC
AGGAATTGATCCGCGGCCGCACCGGTAGGCCTCGTACGCTTAATTAACGGATCCACCGGTCGCCACCATG
GTGAGTGTGATTAAACCAGAGATGAAGATGAAGTACTTCATGGACGGCTCCGTCAATGGGCATGAGTTCA
CAGTTGAAGGTGAAGGCACAGGCAAACCTTACGAGGGACATCAAGAGATGACACTACGCGTCACAATGGC
CAAGGGCGGGCCAATGCCTTTCTCGTTTGACTTAGTGTCACACACGTTCTGTTACGGCCACAGACCTTTT
ACTAAATATCCAGAAGAGATACCAGACTATTTCAAACAAGCATTTCCTGAAGGCCTGTCATGGGAAAGGT
CGTTGCAGTTCGAAGATGGTGGGTTCGCTGCCGTCAGTGCGCATATAAGCCTTAGAGGAAACTGCTTCGA
GCACAAATCCAAATTTGTTGGGGTTAACTTTCCTGCCGATGGTCCTGTGATGCAAAACCAAAGTTCTGAT
TGGGAGCCATCAACCGAGAAAATTACTACCTGCGACGGAGTTCTGAAGGGTGATGTTACGATGTACCTAA
AACTTGCGGGAGGCGGCAATCACAAATGCCAATTCAAGACTACTTACAAGGCGGCAAAAAAGATTCTTAA
AATGCCACAAAGCCATTTCATCGGGCATCGCCTCGTCAGGAAAACCGAAGGCAACATTACTGAGCTGGTA
GAAGATGCAGTAGCTCATTGCTGAAGCGGCCGCACTCTAGG
